>Addgene plasmid #142188 | TFORF2133 | addgene full sequence | sequence record 397667 | Addgene NGS Result
TTAATGTAGTCTTATGCAATACTCTTGTAGTCTTGCAACATGGTAACGATGAGTTAGCAACATGCCTTAC
AAGGAGAGAAAAAGCACCGTGCATGCCGATTGGTGGAAGTAAGGTGGTACGATCGTGCCTTATTAGGAAG
GCAACAGACGGGTCTGACATGGATTGGACGAACCACTGAATTGCCGCATTGCAGAGATATTGTATTTAAG
TGCCTAGCTCGATACATAAACGGGTCTCTCTGGTTAGACCAGATCTGAGCCTGGGAGCTCTCTGGCTAAC
TAGGGAACCCACTGCTTAAGCCTCAATAAAGCTTGCCTTGAGTGCTTCAAGTAGTGTGTGCCCGTCTGTT
GTGTGACTCTGGTAACTAGAGATCCCTCAGACCCTTTTAGTCAGTGTGGAAAATCTCTAGCAGTGGCGCC
CGAACAGGGACTTGAAAGCGAAAGGGAAACCAGAGGAGCTCTCTCGACGCAGGACTCGGCTTGCTGAAGC
GCGCACGGCAAGAGGCGAGGGGCGGCGACTGGTGAGTACGCCAAAAATTTTGACTAGCGGAGGCTAGAAG
GAGAGAGATGGGTGCGAGAGCGTCAGTATTAAGCGGGGGAGAATTAGATCGCGATGGGAAAAAATTCGGT
TAAGGCCAGGGGGAAAGAAAAAATATAAATTAAAACATATAGTATGGGCAAGCAGGGAGCTAGAACGATT
CGCAGTTAATCCTGGCCTGTTAGAAACATCAGAAGGCTGTAGACAAATACTGGGACAGCTACAACCATCC
CTTCAGACAGGATCAGAAGAACTTAGATCATTATATAATACAGTAGCAACCCTCTATTGTGTGCATCAAA
GGATAGAGATAAAAGACACCAAGGAAGCTTTAGACAAGATAGAGGAAGAGCAAAACAAAAGTAAGACCAC
CGCACAGCAAGCGGCCGCTGATCTTCAGACCTGGAGGAGGAGATATGAGGGACAATTGGAGAAGTGAATT
ATATAAATATAAAGTAGTAAAAATTGAACCATTAGGAGTAGCACCCACCAAGGCAAAGAGAAGAGTGGTG
CAGAGAGAAAAAAGAGCAGTGGGAATAGGAGCTTTGTTCCTTGGGTTCTTGGGAGCAGCAGGAAGCACTA
TGGGCGCAGCGTCAATGACGCTGACGGTACAGGCCAGACAATTATTGTCTGGTATAGTGCAGCAGCAGAA
CAATTTGCTGAGGGCTATTGAGGCGCAACAGCATCTGTTGCAACTCACAGTCTGGGGCATCAAGCAGCTC
CAGGCAAGAATCCTGGCTGTGGAAAGATACCTAAAGGATCAACAGCTCCTGGGGATTTGGGGTTGCTCTG
GAAAACTCATTTGCACCACTGCTGTGCCTTGGAATGCTAGTTGGAGTAATAAATCTCTGGAACAGATTTG
GAATCACACGACCTGGATGGAGTGGGACAGAGAAATTAACAATTACACAAGCTTAATACACTCCTTAATT
GAAGAATCGCAAAACCAGCAAGAAAAGAATGAACAAGAATTATTGGAATTAGATAAATGGGCAAGTTTGT
GGAATTGGTTTAACATAACAAATTGGCTGTGGTATATAAAATTATTCATAATGATAGTAGGAGGCTTGGT
AGGTTTAAGAATAGTTTTTGCTGTACTTTCTATAGTGAATAGAGTTAGGCAGGGATATTCACCATTATCG
TTTCAGACCCACCTCCCAACCCCGAGGGGACCCATGCATTGCATCTCAATTAGTCAGCAACCAGGTGTGG
AAAGTCCCCAGGCTCCCCAGCAGGCAGAAGTATGCAAAGCATGCGTCTCAATTAGTCAGCAACCATAGTC
CCGCCCCTAACTCCGCCCATCCCGCCCCTAACTCCGCCCAGTTCCGCCCATTCTCCGCCCCATGGCTGAC
TAATTTTTTTTATTTATGCAGAGGCCGAGGCCGCCTCGGCCTCTGAGCTATTCCAGAAGTAGTGAGGAGG
CTTTTTTGGAGGCCTAGGCTTTTGCAAAAAGCTTTCTAGAGGTACCACCGGAGCTTACCATGACCGAGTA
CAAGCCCACGGTGCGCCTCGCCACCCGCGACGACGTCCCCAGGGCCGTACGCACCCTCGCCGCCGCGTTC
GCCGACTACCCCGCCACGCGCCACACCGTCGATCCGGACCGCCACATCGAGCGGGTCACCGAGCTGCAAG
AACTCTTCCTCACGCGCGTCGGGCTCGACATCGGCAAGGTGTGGGTCGCGGACGACGGCGCCGCCGTGGC
GGTCTGGACCACGCCGGAGAGCGTCGAAGCGGGGGCGGTGTTCGCCGAGATCGGCCCGCGCATGGCCGAG
TTGAGCGGTTCCCGGCTGGCCGCGCAGCAACAGATGGAAGGCCTCCTGGCGCCGCACCGGCCCAAGGAGC
CCGCGTGGTTCCTGGCCACCGTCGGCGTCTCGCCCGACCACCAGGGCAAGGGTCTGGGCAGCGCCGTCGT
GCTCCCCGGAGTGGAGGCGGCCGAGCGCGCCGGGGTGCCCGCCTTCCTGGAGACCTCCGCGCCCCGCAAC
CTCCCCTTCTACGAGCGGCTCGGCTTCACCGTCACCGCCGACGTCGAGGTGCCCGAAGGACCGCGCACCT
GGTGCATGACCCGCAAGCCCGGTGCCAGTTAACGAATTCTAGATCTTGAGACAAATGGCAGTATTCATCC
ACAATTTTAAAAGAAAAGGGGGGATTGGGGGGTACAGTGCAGGGGAAAGAATAGTAGACATAATAGCAAC
AGACATACAAACTAAAGAATTACAAAAACAAATTACAAAAATTCAAAATTTTCGGGTTTATTACAGGGAC
AGCAGAGATCCACTTTGGCGCCGGCTCGAGGCCTGCAGGTGCAAAGATGGATAAAGTTTTAAACAGAGAG
GAATCTTTGCAGCTAATGGACCTTCTAGGTCTTGAAAGGAGTGGGAATTGGCTCCGGTGCCCGTCAGTGG
GCAGAGCGCACATCGCCCACAGTCCCCGAGAAGTTGGGGGGAGGGGTCGGCAATTGAACCGGTGCCTAGA
GAAGGTGGCGCGGGGTAAACTGGGAAAGTGATGTCGTGTACTGGCTCCGCCTTTTTCCCGAGGGTGGGGG
AGAACCGTATATAAGTGCAGTAGTCGCCGTGAACGTTCTTTTTCGCAACGGGTTTGCCGCCAGAACACAG
GTAAGTGCCGTGTGTGGTTCCCGCGGGCCTGGCCTCTTTACGGGTTATGGCCCTTGCGTGCCTTGAATTA
CTTCCACCTGGCTGCAGTACGTGATTCTTGATCCCGAGCTTCGGGTTGGAAGTGGGTGGGAGAGTTCGAG
GCCTTGCGCTTAAGGAGCCCCTTCGCCTCGTGCTTGAGTTGAGGCCTGGCCTGGGCGCTGGGGCCGCCGC
GTGCGAATCTGGTGGCACCTTCGCGCCTGTCTCGCTGCTTTCGATAAGTCTCTAGCCATTTAAAATTTTT
GATGACCTGCTGCGACGCTTTTTTTCTGGCAAGATAGTCTTGTAAATGCGGGCCAAGATCTGCACACTGG
TATTTCGGTTTTTGGGGCCGCGGGCGGCGACGGGGCCCGTGCGTCCCAGCGCACATGTTCGGCGAGGCGG
GGCCTGCGAGCGCGGCCACCGAGAATCGGACGGGGGTAGTCTCAAGCTGGCCGGCCTGCTCTGGTGCCTG
GCCTCGCGCCGCCGTGTATCGCCCCGCCCTGGGCGGCAAGGCTGGCCCGGTCGGCACCAGTTGCGTGAGC
GGAAAGATGGCCGCTTCCCGGCCCTGCTGCAGGGAGCTCAAAATGGAGGACGCGGCGCTCGGGAGAGCGG
GCGGGTGAGTCACCCACACAAAGGAAAAGGGCCTTTCCGTCCTCAGCCGTCGCTTCATGTGACTCCACGG
AGTACCGGGCGCCGTCCAGGCACCTCGATTAGTTCTCGAGCTTTTGGAGTACGTCGTCTTTAGGTTGGGG
GGAGGGGTTTTATGCGATGGAGTTTCCCCACACTGAGTGGGTGGAGACTGAAGTTAGGCCAGCTTGGCAC
TTGATGTAATTCTCCTTGGAATTTGCCCTTTTTGAGTTTGGATCTTGGTTCATTCTCAAGCCTCAGACAG
TGGTTCAAAGTTTTTTTCTTCCATTTCAGGTGTCGTGAGGCTAGCACCGCCACCATGGACGATCAGGGTT
GCCCTCGGTGTAAGACCACCAAATATCGGAACCCCTCCTTGAAGCTGATGGTGAATGTGTGCGGACACAC
TCTCTGTGAAAGTTGTGTAGATTTACTGTTTGTGAGAGGAGCTGGAAACTGCCCTGAGTGTGGTACTCCA
CTCAGAAAGAGCAACTTCAGGGTACAACTCTTTGAAGATCCCACTGTTGACAAGGAGGTTGAGATCAGGA
AAAAAGTGCTAAAGATATACAATAAAAGGGAAGAAGATTTTCCTAGTCTAAGAGAATACAATGATTTCTT
GGAAGAAGTGGAAGAAATTGTTTTCAACTTGACCAACAATGTGGATTTGGACAACACCAAAAAGAAAATG
GAGATATACCAAAAGGAAAACAAAGATGTTATTCAGAAAAATAAATTAAAGCTGACTCGAGAACAGGAAG
AACTGGAAGAAGCTTTAGAAGTGGAACGACAGGAAAATGAACAAAGAAGATTATTTATACAAAAAGAAGA
ACAACTGCAGCAGATTCTAAAAAGGAAGAATAAGCAGGCTTTTTTAGATGAGCTGGGTCAACATATTTCA
CTGGCACCTATTCACAAGCTTGAAGAAGCTCTGTATGAATACCAGCCACTGCAGATAGAGACATATGGAC
CACATGTTCCTGAGCTTGAGATGCTAGGAAGACTTGGGTATTTAAACCATGTCAGAGCTGCCTCACCACA
GGACCTTGCTGGAGGCTATACTTCTTCTCTTGCTTGTCACAGAGCACTACAGGATGCATTCAGTGGGCTT
TTCTGGCAGCCCAGTTAGTAATGAACTAGTCCGTAACTTGAAAGTATTTCGATTTCTTGGCTTTATATAT
CTTGTGGAAAGGACGACAGAGGGTGTTGGATTTATATCCGACGCGTTAAGTCGACAATCAACCTCTGGAT
TACAAAATTTGTGAAAGATTGACTGGTATTCTTAACTATGTTGCTCCTTTTACGCTATGTGGATACGCTG
CTTTAATGCCTTTGTATCATGCTATTGCTTCCCGTATGGCTTTCATTTTCTCCTCCTTGTATAAATCCTG
GTTGCTGTCTCTTTATGAGGAGTTGTGGCCCGTTGTCAGGCAACGTGGCGTGGTGTGCACTGTGTTTGCT
GACGCAACCCCCACTGGTTGGGGCATTGCCACCACCTGTCAGCTCCTTTCCGGGACTTTCGCTTTCCCCC
TCCCTATTGCCACGGCGGAACTCATCGCCGCCTGCCTTGCCCGCTGCTGGACAGGGGCTCGGCTGTTGGG
CACTGACAATTCCGTGGTGTTGTCGGGGAAATCATCGTCCTTTCCTTGGCTGCTCGCCTGTGTTGCCACC
TGGATTCTGCGCGGGACGTCCTTCTGCTACGTCCCTTCGGCCCTCAATCCAGCGGACCTTCCTTCCCGCG
GCCTGCTGCCGGCTCTGCGGCCTCTTCCGCGTCTTCGCCTTCGCCCTCAGACGAGTCGGATCTCCCTTTG
GGCCGCCTCCCCGCGTCGACTTTAAGACCAATGACTTACAAGGCAGCTGTAGATCTTAGCCACTTTTTAA
AAGAAAAGGGGGGACTGGAAGGGCTAATTCACTCCCAACGAAGACAAGATCTGCTTTTTGCTTGTACTGG
GTCTCTCTGGTTAGACCAGATCTGAGCCTGGGAGCTCTCTGGCTAACTAGGGAACCCACTGCTTAAGCCT
CAATAAAGCTTGCCTTGAGTGCTTCAAGTAGTGTGTGCCCGTCTGTTGTGTGACTCTGGTAACTAGAGAT
CCCTCAGACCCTTTTAGTCAGTGTGGAAAATCTCTAGCAGTACGTATAGTAGTTCATGTCATCTTATTAT
TCAGTATTTATAACTTGCAAAGAAATGAATATCAGAGAGTGAGAGGAACTTGTTTATTGCAGCTTATAAT
GGTTACAAATAAAGCAATAGCATCACAAATTTCACAAATAAAGCATTTTTTTCACTGCATTCTAGTTGTG
GTTTGTCCAAACTCATCAATGTATCTTATCATGTCTGGCTCTAGCTATCCCGCCCCTAACTCCGCCCATC
CCGCCCCTAACTCCGCCCAGTTCCGCCCATTCTCCGCCCCATGGCTGACTAATTTTTTTTATTTATGCAG
AGGCCGAGGCCGCCTCGGCCTCTGAGCTATTCCAGAAGTAGTGAGGAGGCTTTTTTGGAGGCCTAGGGAC
GTACCCAATTCGCCCTATAGTGAGTCGTATTACGCGCGCTCACTGGCCGTCGTTTTACAACGTCGTGACT
GGGAAAACCCTGGCGTTACCCAACTTAATCGCCTTGCAGCACATCCCCCTTTCGCCAGCTGGCGTAATAG
CGAAGAGGCCCGCACCGATCGCCCTTCCCAACAGTTGCGCAGCCTGAATGGCGAATGGG
[124 nt withheld, positions 6500-6623]
C
[91 nt withheld, positions 6625-6715]
A
[49 nt withheld, positions 6717-6765]
CCTTTGACGTTGGAGTCCACGTTCTTT
[37 nt withheld, positions 6793-6829]
ACCCTATCTCGGTCTATTCTTTTGATTTATAAGGGATTTTGCCGATTTCGGCCTATTGGTTAAAAAATGA
GCTGATTTAACAAAAATTTAACGCGAATTTTAACAAAATATTAACGCTTACAATTTAGGTGGCACTTTTC
GGGGAAATGTGCGCGGAACCCCTATTTGTTTATTTTTCTAAATACATTCAAATATGTATCCGCTCATGAG
ACAATAACCCTGATAAATGCTTCAATAATATTGAAAAAGGAAGAGTATGAGTATTCAACATTTCCGTGTC
GCCCTTATTCCCTTTTTTGCGGCATTTTGCCTTCCTGTTTTTGCTCACCCAGAAACGCTGGTGAAAGTAA
AAGATGCTGAAGATCAGTTGGGTGCACGAGTGGGTTACATCGAACTGGATCTCAACAGCGGTAAGATCCT
TGAGAGTTTTCGCCCCGAAGAACGTTTTCCAATGATGAGCACTTTTAAAGTTCTGCTATGTGGCGCGGTA
TTATCCCGTATTGACGCCGGGCAAGAGCAACTCGGTCGCCGCATACACTATTCTCAGAATGACTTGGTTG
AGTACTCACCAGTCACAGAAAAGCATCTTACGGATGGCATGACAGTAAGAGAATTATGCAGTGCTGCCAT
AACCATGAGTGATAACACTGCGGCCAACTTACTTCTGACAACGATCGGAGGACCGAAGGAGCTAACCGCT
TTTTTGCACAACATGGGGGATCATGTAACTCGCCTTGATCGTTGGGAACCGGAGCTGAATGAAGCCATAC
CAAACGACGAGCGTGACACCACGATGCCTGTAGCAATGGCAACAACGTTGCGCAAACTATTAACTGGCGA
ACTACTTACTCTAGCTTCCCGGCAACAATTAATAGACTGGATGGAGGCGGATAAAGTTGCAGGACCACTT
CTGCGCTCGGCCCTTCCGGCTGGCTGGTTTATTGCTGATAAATCTGGAGCCGGTGAGCGTGGGTCTCGCG
GTATCATTGCAGCACTGGGGCCAGATGGTAAGCCCTCCCGTATCGTAGTTATCTACACGACGGGGAGTCA
GGCAACTATGGATGAACGAAATAGACAGATCGCTGAGATAGGTGCCTCACTGATTAAGCATTGGTAACTG
TCAGACCAAGTTTACTCATATATACTTTAGATTGATTTAAAACTTCATTTTTAATTTAAAAGGATCTAGG
TGAAGATCCTTTTTGATAATCTCATGACCAAAATCCCTTAACGTGAGTTTTCGTTCCACTGAGCGTCAGA
CCCCGTAGAAAAGATCAAAGGATCTTCTTGAGATCCTTTTTTTCTGCGCGTAATCTGCTGCTTGCAAACA
AAAAAACCACCGCTACCAGCGGTGGTTTGTTTGCCGGATCAAGAGCTACCAACTCTTTTTCCGAAGGTAA
CTGGCTTCAGCAGAGCGCAGATACCAAATACTGTTCTTCTAGTGTAGCCGTAGTTAGGCCACCACTTCAA
GAACTCTGTAGCACCGCCTACATACCTCGCTCTGCTAATCCTGTTACCAGTGGCTGCTGCCAGTGGCGAT
AAGTCGTGTCTTACCGGGTTGGACTCAAGACGATAGTTACCGGATAAGGCGCAGCGGTCGGGCTGAACGG
GGGGTTCGTGCACACAGCCCAGCTTGGAGCGAACGACCTACACCGAACTGAGATACCTACAGCGTGAGCT
ATGAGAAAGCGCCACGCTTCCCGAAGGGAGAAAGGCGGACAGGTATCCGGTAAGCGGCAGGGTCGGAACA
GGAGAGCGCACGAGGGAGCTTCCAGGGGGAAACGCCTGGTATCTTTATAGTCCTGTCGGGTTTCGCCACC
TCTGACTTGAGCGTCGATTTTTGTGATGCTCGTCAGGGGGGCGGAGCCTATGGAAAAACGCCAGCAACGC
GGCCTTTTTACGGTTCCTGGCCTTTTGCTGGCCTTTTGCTCACATGTTCTTTCCTGCGTTATCCCCTGAT
TCTGTGGATAACCGTATTACCGCCTTTGAGTGAGCTGATACCGCTCGCCGCAGCCGAACGACCGAGCGCA
GCGAGTCAGTGAGCGAGGAAGCGGAAGAGCGCCCAATACGCAAACCGCCTCTCCCCGCGCGTTGGCCGAT
TCATTAATGCAGCTGGCACGACAGGTTTCCCGACTGGAAAGCGGGCAGTGAGCGCAACGCAATTAATGTG
AGTTAGCTCACTCATTAGGCACCCCAGGCTTTACACTTTATGCTTCCGGCTCGTATGTTGTGTGGAATTG
TGAGCGGATAACAATTTCACACAGGAAACAGCTATGACCATGATTACGCCAAGCGCGCAATTAACCCTCA
CTAAAGGGAACAAAAGCTGGAGCTGCAAGC
Features (pLannotate 1.2.2; 31 found; start..end, strand, type, name):
      5..231     +  promoter       RSV promoter: Rous sarcoma virus enhancer/promoter
    232..412     +  LTR            5' LTR (truncated): truncated 5' long terminal repeat (LTR) from HIV-1
    459..584     +  misc_feature   HIV-1 Ψ: packaging signal of human immunodeficiency virus type 1
    568..931     +  CDS            HIV-1 gag (fragment): gag protein from human immunodeficiency virus 1; gag
   1077..1310    +  misc_feature   RRE: The Rev response element (RRE) of HIV-1 allows for Rev-dependent mRNA export from the nucleus to the cytoplasm.
   1687..1713    +  CDS            Rev (fragment): human immunodeficiency virus 1 (HIV-1) Rev protein; rev; enhances nuclear export of unspliced and incompletely spliced viral mRNAs
   1720..1743    +  promoter       SV40 promoter (fragment): SV40 early promoter
   1744..1815    +  promoter       SV40 promoter (fragment): SV40 enhancer and early promoter
   1839..1974    +  rep_origin     SV40 ori: SV40 origin of replication
   2020..2616    +  CDS            PuroR (fragment): puromycin N-acetyltransferase; pac from Streptomyces; confers resistance to puromycin
   2665..2782    +  misc_feature   cPPT/CTS: central polypurine tract and central termination sequence of HIV-1
   2847..2913    +  CDS            small t antigen (fragment): SV40 (simian virus 40) small t antigen
   2920..4098    +  promoter       EF-1α promoter: strong constitutive promoter for human elongation factor EF-1α
   4115..4915    +  CDS            MNAT1 (fragment): MAT1_HUMAN - Also known as CAP35, MAT1, RNF66. Experimental evidence at protein level: Swiss-Prot protein existence level 1. Stabilizes the cyclin H-CDK7 complex to form a functional CDK-activating kinase (CAK) enzymatic complex. CAK activates the cyclin-associated kinases CDK1, CDK2, CDK4 and CDK6 by threonine phosphorylation. CAK complexed to the core-TFIIH basal transcription factor activates RNA polymerase II by serine phosphorylation of the repetitive C-terminal domain (CTD) of its large subunit (POLR2A), allowing its escape from the promoter and elongation of the transcripts. Involved in
   4931..4984    +  promoter       U6 promoter (fragment): RNA polymerase III promoter for human U6 snRNA
   5026..5614    +  misc_feature   WPRE: woodchuck hepatitis virus posttranscriptional regulatory element
   5665..5684    +  misc_feature   cPPT/CTS (fragment): central polypurine tract and central termination sequence of HIV-1
   5686..5919    +  LTR            3' LTR (ΔU3): self-inactivating 3' long terminal repeat (LTR) from HIV-1
   5997..6118    +  polyA_signal   SV40 poly(A) signal: SV40 polyadenylation signal
   6158..6293    +  rep_origin     SV40 ori: SV40 origin of replication
   6314..6332    -  promoter       T7 promoter: promoter for bacteriophage T7 RNA polymerase
   6340..6495    +  CDS            lacZα (fragment): LacZα fragment of β-galactosidase; lacZ fragment
   6500..6928    +  rep_origin     f1 ori (sequence partly withheld): f1 bacteriophage origin of replication; arrow indicates direction of (+) strand synthesis
   6981..7085    +  promoter       AmpR promoter: bla
   7086..7946    +  CDS            AmpR: β-lactamase; bla; confers resistance to ampicillin, carbenicillin, and related antibiotics
   8117..8705    +  rep_origin     ori: high-copy-number ColE1/pMB1/pBR322/pUC origin of replication
   8888..8980    +  CDS            lacI (fragment): lac repressor; lacI; The lac repressor binds to the lac operator to inhibit transcription in E. coli. This inhibition can be relieved by adding lactose or isopropyl-β-D-thiogalactopyranoside (IPTG).
   8993..9014    +  protein_bind   CAP binding site: CAP binding activates transcription in the presence of cAMP. E. coli catabolite activator protein
   9029..9059    +  promoter       lac promoter: promoter for the E. coli lac operon
   9067..9083    +  protein_bind   lac operator: The lac repressor binds to the lac operator to inhibit transcription in E. coli. This inhibition can be relieved by adding lactose or isopropyl-β-D-thiogalactopyranoside (IPTG). lac repressor encoded by lacI
   9128..9146    +  promoter       T3 promoter: promoter for bacteriophage T3 RNA polymerase
