[The description below was written by a language model from this plasmid's Addgene catalogue record and pLannotate feature annotations shown in this document.]
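Description:
TFORF2133 is a third-generation-style, self-inactivating lentiviral expression plasmid built on the pLX_TRC317 backbone and carrying the human MNAT1 open reading frame. It belongs to a barcoded transcription factor ORF collection intended for pooled overexpression screens. It is propagated in E. coli through a high-copy ColE1/pUC-type origin with ampicillin selection (AmpR under its own bla promoter). The backbone also carries an f1 origin, leftover lac/lacZα cloning-vector sequences, and T7 and T3 promoters. The depositor warns that the plasmid can recombine, which is common for LTR-containing vectors.

The viral genome is transcribed from an RSV promoter fused to a truncated HIV-1 5' LTR. Downstream of this lie the Ψ packaging signal with a gag fragment, the Rev response element for Rev-dependent nuclear export, a cPPT/CTS element that aids nuclear import, and a ΔU3 3' LTR that inactivates the LTR promoter after integration. An SV40 poly(A) signal lies beyond the 3' LTR.

Two expression units sit between the LTRs. An SV40 early promoter drives puromycin N-acetyltransferase for selecting transduced mammalian cells. A full EF-1α promoter drives the MNAT1 ORF, with a WPRE downstream to enhance transcript stability and expression. MNAT1 (MAT1) stabilises the cyclin H–CDK7 complex to form the CDK-activating kinase, which also associates with TFIIH. The annotation matches about 800 bp of the 905 bp insert listed in the catalogue, and the depositor's cited transcript accessions suggest that a specific isoform was synthesised. The unique 24-bp barcode described in the catalogue entry is not annotated in the feature table. A short U6 promoter fragment annotated between the ORF and the WPRE is probably residual sequence rather than a functional Pol III promoter.
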