Addgene plasmid #142188: TFORF2133
Purpose: Lentiviral vector for overexpressing transcription factor ORFs with unique 24-bp barcodes. Barcodes facilitate identification of transcription factors in pooled screens.
Depositing lab: Feng Zhang. Depositing organization: Broad Institute. Publication: A transcription factor atlas of directed differentiation. Joung J, Ma S, Tay T, Geiger-Schuller KR, Kirchgatterer PC, Verdine VK, Guo B, Arias-Garcia MA, Allen WE, Singh A, Kuksenko O, Abudayyeh OO, Gootenberg JS, Fu Z, Macrae RK, Buenrostro JD, Regev A, Zhang F. Cell. 2023 Jan 5;186(1):209-229.e26. doi: 10.1016/j.cell.2022.11.026. PubMed 36608654.
Backbone
  Vector backbone: pLX_TRC317
  Backbone manufacturer: Broad Institute Genetic Perturbation Platform
  Backbone size w/o insert (bp): 8264
  Vector type: Mammalian Expression, Lentiviral
  Selectable markers: Puromycin
Growth in bacteria
  Bacterial resistance: Ampicillin, 100 μg/mL
  Growth temperature: 37°C
  Growth strain: NEB Stable
  Copy number: High Copy
Gene/Insert
  Gene/Insert name: MNAT1
  Species: H. sapiens (human)
  Insert size (bp): 905
  Entrez Gene: MNAT1 (a.k.a. CAP35, MAT1, RNF66, TFB3)
  Promoter: EF1a
  Cloning method: Unknown
  Sequencing primers: 5′ GGGTGGAGACTGAAGTTAGGCCAG; 3′ CACATAGCGTAAAAGGAGCAACATAG
Terms and licenses: Academic/Nonprofit Terms; Industry Terms: Not Available to Industry
Depositor comments: NM_001177963,ENST00000539616 . The transcription factor ORF portion of this plasmid was synthesized by Genewiz. Please test multiple small colonies in case of plasmid recombination. To make this collection available in a timely manner, a portion of this collection was not fully sequenced by Addgene. If an Addgene verified full plasmid sequence is not available, please contact us prior to placing an order to request the full sequence.
How to cite: TFORF2133 was a gift from Feng Zhang (Addgene plasmid # 142188 ; http://n2t.net/addgene:142188 ; RRID:Addgene_142188)
