>Addgene plasmid #142188 | TFORF2133 | depositor partial sequence | sequence record 278702 | Insert
ACCGCCACCATGGACGATCAGGGTTGCCCTCGGTGTAAGACCACCAAATATCGGAACCCCTCCTTGAAGC
TGATGGTGAATGTGTGCGGACACACTCTCTGTGAAAGTTGTGTAGATTTACTGTTTGTGAGAGGAGCTGG
AAACTGCCCTGAGTGTGGTACTCCACTCAGAAAGAGCAACTTCAGGGTACAACTCTTTGAAGATCCCACT
GTTGACAAGGAGGTTGAGATCAGGAAAAAAGTGCTAAAGATATACAATAAAAGGGAAGAAGATTTTCCTA
GTCTAAGAGAATACAATGATTTCTTGGAAGAAGTGGAAGAAATTGTTTTCAACTTGACCAACAATGTGGA
TTTGGACAACACCAAAAAGAAAATGGAGATATACCAAAAGGAAAACAAAGATGTTATTCAGAAAAATAAA
TTAAAGCTGACTCGAGAACAGGAAGAACTGGAAGAAGCTTTAGAAGTGGAACGACAGGAAAATGAACAAA
GAAGATTATTTATACAAAAAGAAGAACAACTGCAGCAGATTCTAAAAAGGAAGAATAAGCAGGCTTTTTT
AGATGAGCTGGGTCAACATATTTCACTGGCACCTATTCACAAGCTTGAAGAAGCTCTGTATGAATACCAG
CCACTGCAGATAGAGACATATGGACCACATGTTCCTGAGCTTGAGATGCTAGGAAGACTTGGGTATTTAA
ACCATGTCAGAGCTGCCTCACCACAGGACCTTGCTGGAGGCTATACTTCTTCTCTTGCTTGTCACAGAGC
ACTACAGGATGCATTCAGTGGGCTTTTCTGGCAGCCCAGTTAGTAATGAACTAGTCCGTAACTTGAAAGT
ATTTCGATTTCTTGGCTTTATATATCTTGTGGAAAGGACGACAGAGGGTGTTGGATTTATATCCG
