>Addgene plasmid #142188 | TFORF2133 | depositor partial sequence | sequence record 278703 | Barcode
CAGAGGGTGTTGGATTTATATCCG
